>Addgene plasmid #209792 | hPRL1_1-169 | addgene full sequence | sequence record 413954 | Addgene NGS Result
TTCTCATGTTTGACAGCTTATCATCGATAAGCTTTAATGCGGTAGTTTATCACAGTTAAATTGCTAACGC
AGTCAGGCACCGTGTATGAAATCTAACAATGCGCTCATCGTCATCCTCGGCACCGTCACCCTGGATGCTG
TAGGCATAGGCTTGGTTATGCCGGTACTGCCGGGCCTCTTGCGGGATATCCGGATATAGTTCCTCCTTTC
AGCAAAAAACCCCTCAAGACCCGTTTAGAGGCCCCAAGGGGTTATGCTAGTTATTGCTCAGCGGTGGCAG
CAGCCAACTCAGCTTCCTTTCGGGCTTTGTTAGCAGCCGGATCCTTAGTTGTTACGGTGGCCGTTAGAAT
CTTTGAAGCGCAGACGCATTTTCGGACGGTATTTTTCCAGGTACAGCAGCTGTTTAGAGTTGAACGCGCC
ACGACGTTTCTGACGGATGAACTGAACCGCATCTTCGTATTTCATGCCACCTTCGATCAGCGCCAGCGCA
ACCAGAACCGGCGCACGGCCCAGACCCGCAACACAGTGAACCGCGATGCAGCAGCCCGGTTCTTCACGGA
ATTTGATTTTAACCAGGCTCAGCCAATCATCAACGATCTGGTTGCTCGGCGGCGCGCCATCATCGAACGG
CCAATCCAGAACGTGGATGCCTTCTTTTTCAACCAGGGTGGTATCGTAGGTCGCTTCGCAAACACGAACG
ATGGTGGTAACACCGTATTTTTTCAGTTCTTCGATGAATTTGTTCAGGGTCGCGTTGGTCGGGTTGTGGG
TGATCAGGAATCTCATGTTTTTATATGTCACTTCAACCGGCGCTGGTCTATTCATTCTAGCCATATGGCT
GCCGCGCGGCACCAGGCCGCTGCTGTGATGATGATGATGATGGCTGCTGCCCATGGTATATCTCCTTCTT
AAAGTTAAACAAAATTATTTCTAGAGGGGAATTGTTATCCGCTCACAATTCCCCTATAGTGAGTCGTATT
AATTTCGCGGGATCGAGATCTCGATCCTCTACGCCGGACGCATCGTGGCCGGCATCACCGGCGCCACAGG
TGCGGTTGCTGGCGCCTATATCGCCGACATCACCGATGGGGAAGATCGGGCTCGCCACTTCGGGCTCATG
AGCGCTTGTTTCGGCGTGGGTATGGTGGCAGGCCCCGTGGCCGGGGGACTGTTGGGCGCCATCTCCTTGC
ATGCACCATTCCTTGCGGCGGCGGTGCTCAACGGCCTCAACCTACTACTGGGCTGCTTCCTAATGCAGGA
GTCGCATAAGGGAGAGCGTCGAGATCCCGGACACCATCGAATGGCGCAAAACCTTTCGCGGTATGGCATG
ATAGCGCCCGGAAGAGAGTCAATTCAGGGTGGTGAATGTGAAACCAGTAACGTTATACGATGTCGCAGAG
TATGCCGGTGTCTCTTATCAGACCGTTTCCCGCGTGGTGAACCAGGCCAGCCACGTTTCTGCGAAAACGC
GGGAAAAAGTGGAAGCGGCGATGGCGGAGCTGAATTACATTCCCAACCGCGTGGCACAACAACTGGCGGG
CAAACAGTCGTTGCTGATTGGCGTTGCCACCTCCAGTCTGGCCCTGCACGCGCCGTCGCAAATTGTCGCG
GCGATTAAATCTCGCGCCGATCAACTGGGTGCCAGCGTGGTGGTGTCGATGGTAGAACGAAGCGGCGTCG
AAGCCTGTAAAGCGGCGGTGCACAATCTTCTCGCGCAACGCGTCAGTGGGCTGATCATTAACTATCCGCT
GGATGACCAGGATGCCATTGCTGTGGAAGCTGCCTGCACTAATGTTCCGGCGTTATTTCTTGATGTCTCT
GACCAGACACCCATCAACAGTATTATTTTCTCCCATGAAGACGGTACGCGACTGGGCGTGGAGCATCTGG
TCGCATTGGGTCACCAGCAAATCGCGCTGTTAGCGGGCCCATTAAGTTCTGTCTCGGCGCGTCTGCGTCT
GGCTGGCTGGCATAAATATCTCACTCGCAATCAAATTCAGCCGATAGCGGAACGGGAAGGCGACTGGAGT
GCCATGTCCGGTTTTCAACAAACCATGCAAATGCTGAATGAGGGCATCGTTCCCACTGCGATGCTGGTTG
CCAACGATCAGATGGCGCTGGGCGCAATGCGCGCCATTACCGAGTCCGGGCTGCGCGTTGGTGCGGATAT
CTCGGTAGTGGGATACGACGATACCGAAGACAGCTCATGTTATATCCCGCCGTTAACCACCATCAAACAG
GATTTTCGCCTGCTGGGGCAAACCAGCGTGGACCGCTTGCTGCAACTCTCTCAGGGCCAGGCGGTGAAGG
GCAATCAGCTGTTGCCCGTCTCACTGGTGAAAAGAAAAACCACCCTGGCGCCCAATACGCAAACCGCCTC
TCCCCGCGCGTTGGCCGATTCATTAATGCAGCTGGCACGACAGTTTCCCGACTGGAAAGCGGGCAGTGAG
CGCAACGCAATTAATGTAAGTTAGCTCACTCATTAGGCACCGGGATCTCGACCGATGCCCTTGAGAGCCT
TCAACCCAGTCAGCTCCTTCCGGTGGGCGCGGGGCATGACTATCGTCGCCGCACTTATGACTGTCTTCTT
TATCATGCAACTCGTAGGACAGGTGCCGGCAGCGCTCTGGGTCATTTTCGGCGAGGACCGCTTTCGCTGG
AGCGCGACGATGATCGGCCTGTCGCTTGCGGTATTCGGAATCTTGCACGCCCTCGCTCAAGCCTTCGTCA
CTGGTCCCGCCACCAAACGTTTCGGCGAGAAGCAGGCCATTATCGCCGGCATGGCGGCCGACGCGCTGGG
CTACGTCTTGCTGGCGTTCGCGACGCGAGGCTGGATGGCCTTCCCCATTATGATTCTTCTCGCTTCCGGC
GGCATCGGGATGCCCGCGTTGCAGGCCATGCTGTCCAGGCAGGTAGATGACGACCATCAGGGACAGCTTC
AAGGATCGCTCGCGGCTCTTACCAGCCTAACTTCGATCATTGGACCGCTGATCGTCACGGCGATTTATGC
CGCCTCGGCGAGCACATGGAACGGGTTGGCATGGATTGTAGGCGCCGCCCTATACCTTGTCTGCCTCCCC
GCGTTGCGTCGCGGTGCATGGAGCCGGGCCACCTCGACCTGAATGGAAGCCGGCGGCACCTCGCTAACGG
ATTCACCACTCCAAGAATTGGAGCCAATCAATTCTTGCGGAGAACTGTGAATGCGCAAACCAACCCTTGG
CAGAACATATCCATCGCGTCCGCCATCTCCAGCAGCCGCACGCGGCGCATCTCTGGCAGCGTTGGGTCCT
GGCCACGGGTGCGCATGATCGTGCTCCTGTCGTTGAGGACCCGGCTAGGCTGGCGGGGTTGCCTTACTGG
TTAGCAGAATGAATCACCGATACGCGAGCGAACGTGAAGCGACTGCTGCTGCAAAACGTCTGCGACCTGA
GCAACAACATGAATGGTCTTCGGTTTCCGTGTTTCGTAAAGTCTGGAAACGCGGAAGTCAGCGCCCTGCA
CCATTATGTTCCGGATCTGCATCGCAGGATGCTGCTGGCTACCCTGTGGAACACCTACATCTGTATTAAC
GAAGCGCTGGCATTGACCCTGAGTGATTTTTCTCTGGTCCCGCCGCATCCATACCGCCAGTTGTTTACCC
TCACAACGTTCCAGTAACCGGGCATGTTCATCATCAGTAACCCGTATCGTGAGCATCCTCTCTCGTTTCA
TCGGTATCATTACCCCCATGAACAGAAATCCCCCTTACACGGAGGCATCAGTGACCAAACAGGAAAAAAC
CGCCCTTAACATGGCCCGCTTTATCAGAAGCCAGACATTAACGCTTCTGGAGAAACTCAACGAGCTGGAC
GCGGATGAACAGGCAGACATCTGTGAATCGCTTCACGACCACGCTGATGAGCTTTACCGCAGCTGCCTCG
CGCGTTTCGGTGATGACGGTGAAAACCTCTGACACATGCAGCTCCCGGAGACGGTCACAGCTTGTCTGTA
AGCGGATGCCGGGAGCAGACAAGCCCGTCAGGGCGCGTCAGCGGGTGTTGGCGGGTGTCGGGGCGCAGCC
ATGACCCAGTCACGTAGCGATAGCGGAGTGTATACTGGCTTAACTATGCGGCATCAGAGCAGATTGTACT
GAGAGTGCACCATTGCGGTGTGAAATACCGCACAGATGCGTAAGGAGAAAATACCGCATCAGGCGCTCTT
CCGCTTCCTCGCTCACTGACTCGCTGCGCTCGGTCGTTCGGCTGCGGCGAGCGGTATCAGCTCACTCAAA
GGCGGTAATACGGTTATCCACAGAATCAGGGGATAACGCAGGAAAGAACATGTGAGCAAAAGGCCAGCAA
AAGGCCAGGAACCGTAAAAAGGCCGCGTTGCTGGCGTTTTTCCATAGGCTCCGCCCCCCTGACGAGCATC
ACAAAAATCGACGCTCAAGTCAGAGGTGGCGAAACCCGACAGGACTATAAAGATACCAGGCGTTTCCCCC
TGGAAGCTCCCTCGTGCGCTCTCCTGTTCCGACCCTGCCGCTTACCGGATACCTGTCCGCCTTTCTCCCT
TCGGGAAGCGTGGCGCTTTCTCATAGCTCACGCTGTAGGTATCTCAGTTCGGTGTAGGTCGTTCGCTCCA
AGCTGGGCTGTGTGCACGAACCCCCCGTTCAGCCCGACCGCTGCGCCTTATCCGGTAACTATCGTCTTGA
GTCCAACCCGGTAAGACACGACTTATCGCCACTGGCAGCAGCCACTGGTAACAGGATTAGCAGAGCGAGG
TATGTAGGCGGTGCTACAGAGTTCTTGAAGTGGTGGCCTAACTACGGCTACACTAGAAGGACAGTATTTG
GTATCTGCGCTCTGCTGAAGCCAGTTACCTTCGGAAAAAGAGTTGGTAGCTCTTGATCCGGCAAACAAAC
CACCGCTGGTAGCGGTGGTTTTTTTGTTTGCAAGCAGCAGATTACGCGCAGAAAAAAAGGATCTCAAGAA
GATCCTTTGATCTTTTCTACGGGGTCTGACGCTCAGTGGAACGAAAACTCACGTTAAGGGATTTTGGTCA
TGAGATTATCAAAAAGGATCTTCACCTAGATCCTTTTAAATTAAAAATGAAGTTTTAAATCAATCTAAAG
TATATATGAGTAAACTTGGTCTGACAGTTACCAATGCTTAATCAGTGAGGCACCTATCTCAGCGATCTGT
CTATTTCGTTCATCCATAGTTGCCTGACTCCCCGTCGTGTAGATAACTACGATACGGGAGGGCTTACCAT
CTGGCCCCAGTGCTGCAATGATACCGCGAGACCCACGCTCACCGGCTCCAGATTTATCAGCAATAAACCA
GCCAGCCGGAAGGGCCGAGCGCAGAAGTGGTCCTGCAACTTTATCCGCCTCCATCCAGTCTATTAATTGT
TGCCGGGAAGCTAGAGTAAGTAGTTCGCCAGTTAATAGTTTGCGCAACGTTGTTGCCATTGCTGCAGGCA
TCGTGGTGTCACGCTCGTCGTTTGGTATGGCTTCATTCAGCTCCGGTTCCCAACGATCAAGGCGAGTTAC
ATGATCCCCCATGTTGTGCAAAAAAGCGGTTAGCTCCTTCGGTCCTCCGATCGTTGTCAGAAGTAAGTTG
GCCGCAGTGTTATCACTCATGGTTATGGCAGCACTGCATAATTCTCTTACTGTCATGCCATCCGTAAGAT
GCTTTTCTGTGACTGGTGAGTACTCAACCAAGTCATTCTGAGAATAGTGTATGCGGCGACCGAGTTGCTC
TTGCCCGGCGTCAACACGGGATAATACCGCGCCACATAGCAGAACTTTAAAAGTGCTCATCATTGGAAAA
CGTTCTTCGGGGCGAAAACTCTCAAGGATCTTACCGCTGTTGAGATCCAGTTCGATGTAACCCACTCGTG
CACCCAACTGATCTTCAGCATCTTTTACTTTCACCAGCGTTTCTGGGTGAGCAAAAACAGGAAGGCAAAA
TGCCGCAAAAAAGGGAATAAGGGCGACACGGAAATGTTGAATACTCATACTCTTCCTTTTTCAATATTAT
TGAAGCATTTATCAGGGTTATTGTCTCATGAGCGGATACATATTTGAATGTATTTAGAAAAATAAACAAA
TAGGGGTTCCGCGCACATTTCCCCGAAAAGTGCCACCTGACGTCTAAGAAACCATTATTATCATGACATT
AACCTATAAAAATAGGCGTATCACGAGGCCCTTTCGTCTTCAAGAA
Features (pLannotate 1.2.2; 21 found; start..end, strand, type, name):
     10..38      +  promoter       tet promoter: E. coli promoter for tetracycline efflux protein gene
     86..190     +  CDS            TcR (fragment): tetracycline efflux protein; tet; confers resistance to tetracycline
    213..260     -  terminator     T7 terminator: transcription terminator for bacteriophage T7 RNA polymerase
    268..317     -  CDS            SET1 (fragment): solubility-enhancement tag derived from T7 phage gene 10B
    328..834     -  CDS            PTP4A1: TP4A1_HUMAN - Also known as PRL1, PTPCAAX1. Experimental evidence at protein level: Swiss-Prot protein existence level 1. Protein tyrosine phosphatase which stimulates progression from G1 into S phase during mitosis. May play a role in the development and maintenance of differentiating epithelial tissues. Enhances cell proliferation, cell motility and invasive activity, and promotes cancer metastasis. From Homo sapiens (Human).
    838..855     -  CDS            thrombin site: thrombin recognition and cleavage site
    866..882     -  CDS            capTEV™ (fragment): composite tag for in vivo biotinylation, TEV protease cleavage, and 6xHis tagging
    901..923     -  RBS            RBS: efficient ribosome binding site from bacteriophage T7 gene 10 (Olins and Rangwala, 1989)
    938..962     -  protein_bind   lac operator: The lac repressor binds to the lac operator to inhibit transcription in E. coli. This inhibition can be relieved by adding lactose or isopropyl-β-D-thiogalactopyranoside (IPTG). lac repressor encoded by lacI
    963..981     -  promoter       T7 promoter: promoter for bacteriophage T7 RNA polymerase
   1003..1282    +  CDS            TcR (fragment): tetracycline efflux protein; tet; confers resistance to tetracycline
   1290..1367    +  promoter       lacI promoter: lacI
   1368..2449    +  CDS            lacI: lac repressor; lacI; The lac repressor binds to the lac operator to inhibit transcription in E. coli. This inhibition can be relieved by adding lactose or isopropyl-β-D-thiogalactopyranoside (IPTG).
   2462..2483    +  protein_bind   CAP binding site: CAP binding activates transcription in the presence of cAMP. E. coli catabolite activator protein
   2498..3122    +  CDS            TcR (fragment): tetracycline efflux protein; tet; confers resistance to tetracycline
   3364..3744    -  CDS            YPB1_ECOLX: Protein predicted: Swiss-Prot protein existence level 4. From Escherichia coli.
   3761..3952    +  CDS            rop: Rop protein, which maintains plasmids at low copy number; rop
   4054..4193    +  misc_feature   bom: basis of mobility region from pBR322
   4379..4967    -  rep_origin     ori: high-copy-number ColE1/pMB1/pBR322/pUC origin of replication
   5138..5998    -  CDS            AmpR: β-lactamase; bla; confers resistance to ampicillin, carbenicillin, and related antibiotics
   5999..6103    -  promoter       AmpR promoter: bla
