[The description below was written by a language model from this plasmid's Addgene catalogue record and pLannotate feature annotations shown in this document.]
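Description:
hPRL1_1-169 is a bacterial expression plasmid built on the Novagen pET15b backbone for producing human PRL-1 (PTP4A1), a protein tyrosine phosphatase linked to cell proliferation, motility and metastasis. The insert encodes residues 1–169 only, which removes the C-terminal farnesylation (CAAX) motif so that a non-prenylated, soluble form of the protein can be made in E. coli. According to the record, the coding sequence came from codon-optimized gene synthesis and was cloned between the NdeI and BamHI sites, both of which are retained.

Expression is driven by a T7 promoter followed by a lac operator and the strong T7 gene 10 ribosome binding site, and transcription ends at a T7 terminator. The plasmid carries its own lacI gene, so the cassette is held repressed until induced with IPTG in a host that supplies T7 RNA polymerase. The backbone adds an N-terminal 6xHis tag followed by a thrombin cleavage site, allowing metal-affinity purification and subsequent tag removal. The short "capTEV" and "SET1" fragments flagged by the automated annotation probably reflect the His tag and vector-derived sequence downstream of the insert rather than genuine additional tags.

The plasmid replicates from a pBR322-type ColE1 origin accompanied by rop and the bom region, and is selected with ampicillin through the bla gene. The catalogue lists it as high copy, although rop normally moderates copy number. Scattered tetracycline-resistance fragments are nonfunctional pBR322 remnants. The sequenced record is 6,206 nt, consistent with the backbone plus insert. The construct is suited to making recombinant PRL-1 for biochemical and structural studies.
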