Addgene plasmid #209792: hPRL1_1-169
Purpose: Bacterial expression of human PRL-1 without farnesylation motif
Depositing lab: Kalle Gehring. Depositing organization: McGill University. Publication: PRL3 pseudophosphatase activity is necessary and sufficient to promote metastatic growth. Kozlov G, Funato Y, Chen YS, Zhang Z, Illes K, Miki H, Gehring K. J Biol Chem. 2020 Aug 14;295(33):11682-11692. doi: 10.1074/jbc.RA120.014464. Epub 2020 Jun 22. PubMed 32571875.
Backbone
  Vector backbone: pET15b
  Backbone manufacturer: Novagen
  Backbone size w/o insert (bp): 5708
  Vector type: Bacterial Expression
Growth in bacteria
  Bacterial resistance: Ampicillin, 100 μg/mL
  Growth temperature: 37°C
  Growth strain: DH5alpha
  Copy number: High Copy
Gene/Insert
  Gene/Insert name: PRL-1
  Species: H. sapiens (human)
  Mutation: aa 1-169 only
  Entrez Gene: PTP4A1 (a.k.a. HH72, PRL-1, PRL1, PTP(CAAX1), PTPCAAX1)
  Promoter: T7
  Tag / fusion protein: 6xHis (N terminal on backbone)
  Cloning method: Restriction Enzyme; 5′ cloning site NdeI (not destroyed); 3′ cloning site BamHI (not destroyed)
  Sequencing primers: 5′ T7 Fwd; 3′ T7 Rev
Resource information
  A portion of this plasmid was derived from a plasmid made by: codon-optimized gene synthesis
Terms and licenses: Academic/Nonprofit Terms; Industry Terms: Not Available to Industry
How to cite: hPRL1_1-169 was a gift from Kalle Gehring (Addgene plasmid # 209792 ; http://n2t.net/addgene:209792 ; RRID:Addgene_209792)
